Addgene plasmid #114796: IMK2 J9_pECIA14
Purpose: Prey vector IMK2 J9_pECIA14 should be used with bait vector IMK2 J9_pECIA2.
Depositing lab: Youssef Belkhadir. Depositing organization: Gregor Mendel Institute of Molecular Plant Biology. Publication: An extracellular network of Arabidopsis leucine-rich repeat receptor kinases. Smakowska-Luzan E, Mott GA, Parys K, Stegmann M, Howton TC, Layeghifard M, Neuhold J, Lehner A, Kong J, Grunwald K, Weinberger N, Satbhai SB, Mayer D, Busch W, Madalinski M, Stolt-Bergner P, Provart NJ, Mukhtar MS, Zipfel C, Desveaux D, Guttman DS, Belkhadir Y. Nature. 2018 Jan 18;553(7688):342-346. doi: 10.1038/nature25184. Epub 2018 Jan 10. PubMed 29320478.
Backbone
  Vector backbone: pECIA14
  Backbone manufacturer: Chris Garcia (Addgene plasmid # 47051)
  Vector type: Insect Expression
Growth in bacteria
  Bacterial resistance: Ampicillin, 100 μg/mL
  Growth temperature: 37°C
  Growth strain: DH5alpha
  Copy number: High Copy
Gene/Insert
  Gene/Insert name: AT3G51740
  Species: A. thaliana (mustard weed)
  Promoter: Metallothionein (Copper-Inducible)
  Cloning method: Ligation Independent Cloning
Terms and licenses: Academic/Nonprofit Terms; Industry Terms: Not Available to Industry
Depositor comments: Plasmid for secreted expression in Drosophila cell culture by induction via CuSO4. Insert is an extracellular domain of indicated LRR-RK, C-terminally tagged with Pentameric rat COMP helix, Alkaline Phosphatase (human, placental), Flag, and hexahistidine tags. Insert Protein Sequence: GGGHSWDGIVVTQANYQALQAIKHELIDFTGVLKSWNNSASSQVCSGWAGIKCLRGQVVAIQLPWKGLGGTISEKIGQLGSLRKLSLHNNVIAGSVPRSLGYLKSLRGVYLFNNRLSGSIPVSLGNCPLLQNLDLSSNQLTGAIPPSLTESTRLYRLNLSFNSLSGPLPVSVARSYTLTFLDLQHNNLSGSIPDFFVNGSHPLKTLNLDHNRFSGAVPVSLCKHSLLEEVSISHNQLSGSIPRECGGLPHLQSLDFSYNSINGTIPDSFSNLSSLVSLNLESNHLKGPIPDAIDRLHNLTELNLKRNKINGPIPETIGNISGIKKLDLSENNFTGPIPLSLVHLAKLSSFNVSYNTLSGPVPPVLSKKFNSSSFLGNIQLCGYSSSNPCPAPDHHHPLTLSPTSSQEPRKHHHRKLS
How to cite: IMK2 J9_pECIA14 was a gift from Youssef Belkhadir (Addgene plasmid # 114796 ; http://n2t.net/addgene:114796 ; RRID:Addgene_114796)
