[The description below was written by a language model from this plasmid's Addgene catalogue record and pLannotate feature annotations shown in this document.]
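Description:
IMK2 J9_pECIA14 is an insect-cell expression plasmid built on the pECIA14 backbone for secreted protein production in Drosophila cell culture. It is maintained in E. coli as a high-copy plasmid through a ColE1/pUC-type origin and selected with ampicillin via the β-lactamase gene. The rest of the bacterial backbone carries only remnants of lac regulatory elements, lacZα, rop and bom. No selectable marker for insect cells appears in the feature table.

The expression cassette is driven by the Drosophila metallothionein promoter, which is induced by adding copper sulfate. Downstream, a Drosophila BiP signal sequence directs the product into the secretory pathway. It is fused to the extracellular domain of the Arabidopsis thaliana leucine-rich repeat receptor kinase IMK2 (AT3G51740), inserted by ligation-independent cloning. The ectodomain is followed in frame by a pentamerising COMP coiled-coil helix, human placental alkaline phosphatase, a FLAG epitope and, according to the depositor, a hexahistidine tag that the automated annotation did not pick up. The depositor describes the COMP helix as rat, whereas the annotation matched it to the human protein. An SV40 polyadenylation signal terminates the cassette.

In this design, pentamerisation raises the avidity of the secreted ectodomain so that weak extracellular interactions can be detected, and the alkaline phosphatase provides an enzymatic readout of binding. The FLAG and His tags allow detection or purification. The construct serves as the "prey" in a pairwise extracellular interaction assay and is meant to be used with the corresponding pECIA2 bait vector, as part of a collection made to map interactions among Arabidopsis LRR receptor kinase ectodomains.
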