Features (pLannotate 1.2.2; 19 found; start..end, strand, type, name):
     23..449     +  promoter       MT promoter: Drosophila metallothionein promoter
    467..520     +  sig_peptide    BiP signal sequence: Drosophila BiP signal sequence
    473..1771    +  CDS            IMK2 (fragment): IMK2_ARATH - Experimental evidence at protein level: Swiss-Prot protein existence level 1. From Arabidopsis thaliana (Mouse-ear cress).
   1766..1972    +  CDS            COMP (fragment): COMP_HUMAN - Experimental evidence at protein level: Swiss-Prot protein existence level 1. May play a role in the structural integrity of cartilage via its interaction with other extracellular matrix proteins such as the collagens and fibronectin. Can mediate the interaction of chondrocytes with the cartilage extracellular matrix through interaction with cell surface integrin receptors. Could play a role in the pathogenesis of osteoarthritis. Potent suppressor of apoptosis in both primary chondrocytes and transformed cells. Suppresses apoptosis by blocking the activation of caspase-3 and by in
   1975..3427    +  CDS            SEAP (fragment): secreted alkaline phosphatase from human placenta The natural enzyme has a C-terminal transmembrane sequence that is replaced by a GPI anchor.
   3464..3493    +  CDS            2xFLAG (fragment): two tandem FLAG® epitope tags
   3599..3733    -  polyA_signal   SV40 poly(A) signal: SV40 polyadenylation signal
   3756..3840    -  CDS            large T antigen (fragment): large T antigen from SV40 (simian virus 40)
   3840..3864    +  misc_feature   MCS (fragment): pUC18/19 multiple cloning site
   3901..3917    -  protein_bind   lac operator: The lac repressor binds to the lac operator to inhibit transcription in E. coli. This inhibition can be relieved by adding lactose or isopropyl-β-D-thiogalactopyranoside (IPTG). lac repressor encoded by lacI
   3925..3955    -  promoter       lac promoter: promoter for the E. coli lac operon
   3970..3991    -  protein_bind   CAP binding site: CAP binding activates transcription in the presence of cAMP. E. coli catabolite activator protein
   4004..4096    -  CDS            lacI (fragment): lac repressor; lacI; The lac repressor binds to the lac operator to inhibit transcription in E. coli. This inhibition can be relieved by adding lactose or isopropyl-β-D-thiogalactopyranoside (IPTG).
   4279..4867    -  rep_origin     ori: high-copy-number ColE1/pMB1/pBR322/pUC origin of replication
   5038..5898    -  CDS            AmpR: β-lactamase; bla; confers resistance to ampicillin, carbenicillin, and related antibiotics
   5899..6003    -  promoter       AmpR promoter: bla
   6098..6133    +  CDS            rop (fragment): Rop protein, which maintains plasmids at low copy number; rop
   6235..6334    +  misc_feature   bom (fragment): basis of mobility region from pBR322
   6340..21      -  CDS            lacZα (fragment) (across the origin): LacZα fragment of β-galactosidase; lacZ fragment
>Addgene plasmid #114796 | IMK2 J9_pECIA14 | addgene full sequence | sequence record 270292 | Addgene NGS Result
GTAAAACGACGGCCAGTGAATTAATTCGTTGCAGGACAGGATGTGGTGCCCGATGTGACTAGCTCTTTGC
TGCAGGCCGTCCTATCCTCTGGTTCCGATAAGAGACCCAGAACTCCGGCCCCCCACCGCCCACCGCCACC
CCCATACATATGTGGTACGCAAGTAAGAGTGCCTGCGCATGCCCCATGTGCCCCACCAAGAGCTTTGCAT
CCCATACAAGTCCCCAAAGTGGAGAACCGAACCAATTCTTCGCGGGCAGAACAAAAGCTTCTGCACACGT
CTCCACTCGAATTTGGAGCCGGCCGGCGTGTGCAAAAGAGGTGAATCGAACGAAAGACCCGTGTGTAAAG
CCGCGTTTCCAAAATGTATAAAACCGAGAGCATCTGGCCAATGTGCATCAGTTGTGGTCAGCAGCAAAAT
CAAGTGAATCATCTCAGTGCAACTAAAGGGGGGATCCGATCTCAATATGAAGTTATGCATATTACTGGCC
GTCGTGGCCTTTGTTGGCCTCTCGCTCGGGGGTGGTGGTCACTCTTGGGATGGAATCGTGGTGACTCAGG
CGAACTATCAGGCACTCCAAGCTATCAAACACGAACTCATTGACTTCACCGGAGTTCTCAAAAGCTGGAA
CAACTCTGCCTCCTCTCAAGTTTGCTCCGGCTGGGCTGGAATCAAATGCCTCCGAGGTCAAGTGGTCGCC
ATTCAGCTCCCTTGGAAGGGACTTGGCGGTACTATCTCTGAGAAGATTGGACAGCTTGGAAGTCTCAGAA
AACTTAGCCTCCACAACAATGTTATCGCCGGTTCGGTTCCTCGTTCCCTTGGCTACCTCAAGAGCCTCCG
TGGAGTCTATCTCTTCAACAATCGTCTCTCGGGTTCCATCCCAGTCTCACTGGGTAACTGCCCTCTTCTC
CAGAATCTTGATCTCAGCAGTAACCAGCTAACTGGAGCCATCCCGCCTAGCCTTACTGAATCCACGAGGC
TCTATAGGCTCAATCTCAGCTTCAATTCACTTTCCGGTCCCCTTCCGGTTAGTGTAGCCAGATCATATAC
CCTCACTTTTCTTGATCTTCAGCATAACAACCTATCTGGTTCGATACCTGACTTTTTCGTCAATGGCTCC
CACCCTCTCAAAACGCTGAATCTTGACCACAATCGCTTCTCTGGAGCTGTTCCAGTGTCTCTCTGCAAGC
ATAGTCTGTTGGAAGAGGTTTCTATAAGCCATAACCAGCTCTCAGGTTCTATTCCCAGAGAATGTGGAGG
TCTTCCACACCTCCAGAGCCTGGATTTCTCTTACAATTCAATCAACGGAACCATCCCAGACAGTTTCTCC
AACCTTTCATCTCTAGTTTCACTAAATCTCGAAAGCAACCACCTCAAAGGCCCAATCCCAGATGCCATTG
ATAGACTTCACAACCTGACAGAGCTTAACCTGAAGAGAAACAAGATCAATGGGCCAATCCCAGAAACAAT
AGGGAACATATCTGGAATCAAAAAGCTTGATCTGTCAGAAAACAACTTCACAGGTCCAATCCCGCTCTCA
CTAGTCCACCTGGCGAAGCTTTCTTCATTCAACGTCTCCTACAACACCCTCTCTGGTCCTGTTCCACCTG
TCCTCTCCAAGAAGTTCAACTCAAGCTCTTTCTTGGGCAACATCCAGCTTTGTGGCTACAGCTCCTCAAA
TCCATGCCCTGCTCCTGATCACCACCATCCCCTCACCCTTTCACCTACCTCATCACAAGAACCAAGAAAA
CACCACCACAGAAAACTCTCACTGGAGGTGCTGTTCCAGGGACCAAGCGGCAATCCCGGCGGCGATCTGG
CCCCCCAGATGCTGCGCGAGCTGCAGGAGACCAATGCCGCCCTGCAGGACGTGCGCGAGCTGCTGCGCCA
CCGCGTGAAGGAGATCACCTTCCTGAAGAACACCGTGATGGAGTGCGACGCCTGCGGCATGCAGCCCTCT
AGAGGCTCCGGCTCCATCATCCCAGTTGAGGAGGAGAACCCGGACTTCTGGAACCGCGAGGCAGCCGAGG
CCCTGGGTGCCGCCAAGAAGCTGCAGCCTGCACAGACAGCCGCCAAGAACCTCATCATCTTCCTGGGCGA
TGGGATGGGGGTGTCTACGGTGACAGCTGCCAGGATCCTAAAAGGGCAGAAGAAGGACAAACTGGGGCCT
GAGATACCCCTGGCCATGGACCGCTTCCCATATGTGGCTCTGTCCAAGACATACAATGTAGACAAACATG
TGCCAGACAGTGGAGCCACAGCCACGGCCTACCTGTGCGGGGTCAAGGGCAACTTCCAGACCATTGGCTT
GAGTGCAGCCGCCCGCTTTAACCAGTGCAACACGACACGCGGCAACGAGGTCATCTCCGTGATGAATCGG
GCCAAGAAAGCAGGGAAGTCAGTGGGAGTGGTAACCACCACACGAGTGCAGCACGCCTCGCCAGCCGGCA
CCTACGCCCACACGGTGAACCGCAACTGGTACTCGGACGCCGACGTGCCTGCCTCGGCCCGCCAGGAGGG
GTGCCAGGACATCGCTACGCAGCTCATCTCCAACATGGACATTGACGTGATCCTAGGTGGAGGCCGAAAG
TACATGTTTCGCATGGGAACCCCAGACCCTGAGTACCCAGATGACTACAGCCAAGGTGGGACCAGGCTGG
ACGGGAAGAATCTGGTGCAGGAATGGCTGGCGAAGCGCCAGGGTGCCCGGTATGTGTGGAACCGCACTGA
GCTCATGCAGGCTTCCCTGGACCCGTCTGTGACCCATCTCATGGGTCTCTTTGAGCCTGGAGACATGAAA
TACGAGATCCACCGAGACTCCACACTGGACCCCTCCCTGATGGAGATGACAGAGGCTGCCCTGCGCCTGC
TGAGCAGGAACCCCCGCGGCTTCTTCCTCTTCGTGGAGGGTGGTCGCATCGACCATGGTCATCATGAAAG
CAGGGCTTACCGGGCACTGACTGAGACGATCATGTTCGACGACGCCATTGAGAGGGCGGGCCAGCTCACC
AGCGAGGAGGACACGCTGAGCCTCGTCACTGCCGACCACTCCCACGTCTTCTCCTTCGGAGGCTACCCCC
TGCGAGGGAGCTCCATCTTCGGGCTGGCCCCTGGCAAGGCCCGGGACAGGAAGGCCTACACGGTCCTCCT
ATACGGAAACGGTCCAGGCTATGTGCTCAAGGACGGCGCCCGGCCGGATGTTACCGAGAGCGAGAGCGGG
AGCCCCGAGTATCGGCAGCAGTCAGCAGTGCCCCTGGACGAAGAGACCCACGCAGGCGAGGACGTGGCGG
TGTTCGCGCGCGGCCCGCAGGCGCACCTGGTTCACGGCGTGCAGGAGCAGACCTTCATAGCGCACGTCAT
GGCCTTCGCCGCCTGCCTGGAGCCCTACACCGCCTGCGACCTGGCGCCCCCCGCCGGCACCACCGACGCC
GCGCACCCGGGTTCTAGAGGAAGCACCTCCGGCGATAACGATTACAAGGATGATGATGATAAGGCCAGCG
GCACCGGTCATCATCACCATCACCATTGAGTTTAAACCCGCTGATCAGCCTCGACTGTGCCTTCTAAGGC
CTGAGCTCGCTGATCAGCCTCGATCGAGGATCCAGACATGATAAGATACATTGATGAGTTTGGACAAACC
ACAACTAGAATGCAGTGAAAAAAATGCTTTATTTGTGAAATTTGTGATGCTATTGCTTTATTTGTAACCA
TTATAAGCTGCAATAAACAAGTTAACAACAACAATTGCATTCATTTTATGTTTCAGGTTCAGGGGGAGGT
GTGGGAGGTTTTTTAAAGCAAGTAAAACCTCTACAAATGTGGTATGGCTGATTATGATCAGTCGACCTGC
AGGCATGCAAGCTTGGCGTAATCATGGTCATAGCTGTTTCCTGTGTGAAATTGTTATCCGCTCACAATTC
CACACAACATACGAGCCGGAAGCATAAAGTGTAAAGCCTGGGGTGCCTAATGAGTGAGCTAACTCACATT
AATTGCGTTGCGCTCACTGCCCGCTTTCCAGTCGGGAAACCTGTCGTGCCAGCTGCATTAATGAATCGGC
CAACGCGCGGGGAGAGGCGGTTTGCGTATTGGGCGCTCTTCCGCTTCCTCGCTCACTGACTCGCTGCGCT
CGGTCGTTCGGCTGCGGCGAGCGGTATCAGCTCACTCAAAGGCGGTAATACGGTTATCCACAGAATCAGG
GGATAACGCAGGAAAGAACATGTGAGCAAAAGGCCAGCAAAAGGCCAGGAACCGTAAAAAGGCCGCGTTG
CTGGCGTTTTTCCATAGGCTCCGCCCCCCTGACGAGCATCACAAAAATCGACGCTCAAGTCAGAGGTGGC
GAAACCCGACAGGACTATAAAGATACCAGGCGTTTCCCCCTGGAAGCTCCCTCGTGCGCTCTCCTGTTCC
GACCCTGCCGCTTACCGGATACCTGTCCGCCTTTCTCCCTTCGGGAAGCGTGGCGCTTTCTCATAGCTCA
CGCTGTAGGTATCTCAGTTCGGTGTAGGTCGTTCGCTCCAAGCTGGGCTGTGTGCACGAACCCCCCGTTC
AGCCCGACCGCTGCGCCTTATCCGGTAACTATCGTCTTGAGTCCAACCCGGTAAGACACGACTTATCGCC
ACTGGCAGCAGCCACTGGTAACAGGATTAGCAGAGCGAGGTATGTAGGCGGTGCTACAGAGTTCTTGAAG
TGGTGGCCTAACTACGGCTACACTAGAAGAACAGTATTTGGTATCTGCGCTCTGCTGAAGCCAGTTACCT
TCGGAAAAAGAGTTGGTAGCTCTTGATCCGGCAAACAAACCACCGCTGGTAGCGGTGGTTTTTTTGTTTG
CAAGCAGCAGATTACGCGCAGAAAAAAAGGATCTCAAGAAGATCCTTTGATCTTTTCTACGGGGTCTGAC
GCTCAGTGGAACGAAAACTCACGTTAAGGGATTTTGGTCATGAGATTATCAAAAAGGATCTTCACCTAGA
TCCTTTTAAATTAAAAATGAAGTTTTAAATCAATCTAAAGTATATATGAGTAAACTTGGTCTGACAGTTA
CCAATGCTTAATCAGTGAGGCACCTATCTCAGCGATCTGTCTATTTCGTTCATCCATAGTTGCCTGACTC
CCCGTCGTGTAGATAACTACGATACGGGAGGGCTTACCATCTGGCCCCAGTGCTGCAATGATACCGCGAG
ACCCACGCTCACCGGCTCCAGATTTATCAGCAATAAACCAGCCAGCCGGAAGGGCCGAGCGCAGAAGTGG
TCCTGCAACTTTATCCGCCTCCATCCAGTCTATTAATTGTTGCCGGGAAGCTAGAGTAAGTAGTTCGCCA
GTTAATAGTTTGCGCAACGTTGTTGCCATTGCTACAGGCATCGTGGTGTCACGCTCGTCGTTTGGTATGG
CTTCATTCAGCTCCGGTTCCCAACGATCAAGGCGAGTTACATGATCCCCCATGTTGTGCAAAAAAGCGGT
TAGCTCCTTCGGTCCTCCGATCGTTGTCAGAAGTAAGTTGGCCGCAGTGTTATCACTCATGGTTATGGCA
GCACTGCATAATTCTCTTACTGTCATGCCATCCGTAAGATGCTTTTCTGTGACTGGTGAGTACTCAACCA
AGTCATTCTGAGAATAGTGTATGCGGCGACCGAGTTGCTCTTGCCCGGCGTCAATACGGGATAATACCGC
GCCACATAGCAGAACTTTAAAAGTGCTCATCATTGGAAAACGTTCTTCGGGGCGAAAACTCTCAAGGATC
TTACCGCTGTTGAGATCCAGTTCGATGTAACCCACTCGTGCACCCAACTGATCTTCAGCATCTTTTACTT
TCACCAGCGTTTCTGGGTGAGCAAAAACAGGAAGGCAAAATGCCGCAAAAAAGGGAATAAGGGCGACACG
GAAATGTTGAATACTCATACTCTTCCTTTTTCAATATTATTGAAGCATTTATCAGGGTTATTGTCTCATG
AGCGGATACATATTTGAATGTATTTAGAAAAATAAACAAATAGGGGTTCCGCGCACATTTCCCCGAAAAG
TGCCACCTGACGTCTAAGAAACCATTATTATCATGACATTAACCTATAAAAATAGGCGTATCACGAGGCC
CTTTCGTCTCGCGCGTTTCGGTGATGACGGTGAAAACCTCTGACACATGCAGCTCCCGGAGACGGTCACA
GCTTGTCTGTAAGCGGATGCCGGGAGCAGACAAGCCCGTCAGGGCGCGTCAGCGGGTGTTGGCGGGTGTC
GGGGCTGGCTTAACTATGCGGCATCAGAGCAGATTGTACTGAGAGTGCACCATATGCGGTGTGAAATACC
GCACAGATGCGTAAGGAGAAAATACCGCATCAGGCGCCATTCGCCATTCAGGCTGCGCAACTGTTGGGAA
GGGCGATCGGTGCGGGCCTCTTCGCTATTACGCCAGCTGGCGAAAGGGGGATGTGCTGCAAGGCGATTAA
GTTGGGTAACGCCAGGGTTTTCCCAGTCACGACGTT
